Addgene plasmid #138831: pPD171 ZF43(AARR)i
Purpose: Constitutive expression of ZF43(AARR)i under the CMV promoter.
Depositing lab: Joshua Leonard. Depositing organization: Northwestern University. Publication: The COMET toolkit for composing customizable genetic programs in mammalian cells. Donahue PS, Draut JW, Muldoon JJ, Edelstein HI, Bagheri N, Leonard JN. Nat Commun. 2020 Feb 7;11(1):779. doi: 10.1038/s41467-019-14147-5. PubMed 32034124.
Backbone
  Vector backbone: pPD005 pcDNA Golden Gate
  Vector type: Mammalian Expression, Synthetic Biology
Growth in bacteria
  Bacterial resistance: Ampicillin, 100 μg/mL
  Growth temperature: 37°C
  Growth strain: DH5alpha
  Copy number: High Copy
Gene/Insert
  Gene/Insert name: ZF43(AARR)i
  Species: Synthetic
  Mutation: R6A, R15A
  Promoter: CMV
  Tag / fusion protein: 3xFlag (N terminal on insert)
  Cloning method: Restriction Enzyme; 5′ cloning site NheI (not destroyed); 3′ cloning site NotI (not destroyed)
  Sequencing primers: 5′ CGCAAATGGGCGGTAGGCGTG; 3′ TAGAAGGCACAGTCGAGG
Terms and licenses: Academic/Nonprofit Terms; Industry Terms: Not Available to Industry
Depositor comments: Leonard Lab plasmid reference number: L1394
How to cite: pPD171 ZF43(AARR)i was a gift from Joshua Leonard (Addgene plasmid # 138831 ; http://n2t.net/addgene:138831 ; RRID:Addgene_138831)
