[The description below was written by a language model from this plasmid's Addgene catalogue record and pLannotate feature annotations shown in this document.]
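Description:
pPD171 ZF43(AARR)i is a mammalian expression plasmid built on pPD005, a pcDNA-derived backbone adapted for Golden Gate assembly. It belongs to the COMET toolkit for composing genetic programs in mammalian cells. In E. coli it is maintained by a high-copy ColE1/pUC-type origin and selected with ampicillin through the AmpR (β-lactamase) gene and its native promoter. The backbone also carries an f1 phage origin and remnants of lac regulatory sequence. An SV40 early promoter and SV40 poly(A) signal flank only a short annotated fragment of a bleomycin-family resistance gene, so the annotation does not show an intact mammalian selection marker. This suggests the plasmid is suited mainly to transient transfection.

The payload is a synthetic coding sequence, ZF43(AARR)i, placed between the retained NheI and NotI sites. It is transcribed constitutively from the human CMV immediate-early enhancer and promoter and terminated by the bovine growth hormone polyadenylation signal. A T7 promoter sits just upstream of the insert, as is typical of pcDNA vectors. The protein carries an N-terminal 3xFLAG tag for detection, although the automated annotation picked up only part of this tag and did not annotate the zinc finger coding region itself. The record lists two substitutions, R6A and R15A, which the "AARR" label in the name appears to reflect. The name suggests a zinc finger protein in an inhibitor format, but the record does not define the "i" suffix, the DNA target of ZF43, or the functional effect of the mutations. The stated purpose is simply constitutive expression of this component from the CMV promoter in mammalian synthetic biology experiments.
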