Features (pLannotate 1.2.2; 20 found; start..end, strand, type, name):
     28..80      -  misc_feature   bom (fragment): basis of mobility region from pBR322
    235..614     +  enhancer       CMV enhancer: human cytomegalovirus immediate early enhancer
    615..818     +  promoter       CMV promoter: human cytomegalovirus (CMV) immediate early promoter
    814..847     +  LTR            5' LTR (truncated) (fragment): truncated 5' long terminal repeat (LTR) from HIV-1
    863..881     +  promoter       T7 promoter: promoter for bacteriophage T7 RNA polymerase
    952..975     +  CDS            3xFLAG (fragment): three tandem FLAG® epitope tags
   1374..1485    +  polyA_signal   bGH poly(A) signal: bovine growth hormone polyadenylation signal
   1602..1623    +  promoter       SV40 promoter (fragment): SV40 enhancer and early promoter
   1644..2072    +  rep_origin     f1 ori (sequence partly withheld): f1 bacteriophage origin of replication; arrow indicates direction of (+) strand synthesis
   2077..2099    +  promoter       SV40 promoter (fragment): SV40 enhancer and early promoter
   2100..2291    +  promoter       SV40 promoter: SV40 early promoter
   2318..2416    +  CDS            ble (fragment): BLE_KLEPN - Experimental evidence at protein level: Swiss-Prot protein existence level 1. Binding protein with a strong affinity to the bleomycin family of antibiotics. Binds to CL990; an antimitotic-antibiotic compound. From Klebsiella pneumoniae.
   2411..2532    +  polyA_signal   SV40 poly(A) signal: SV40 polyadenylation signal
   2605..2621    -  protein_bind   lac operator: The lac repressor binds to the lac operator to inhibit transcription in E. coli. This inhibition can be relieved by adding lactose or isopropyl-β-D-thiogalactopyranoside (IPTG). lac repressor encoded by lacI
   2629..2659    -  promoter       lac promoter: promoter for the E. coli lac operon
   2674..2695    -  protein_bind   CAP binding site: CAP binding activates transcription in the presence of cAMP. E. coli catabolite activator protein
   2708..2800    -  CDS            lacI (fragment): lac repressor; lacI; The lac repressor binds to the lac operator to inhibit transcription in E. coli. This inhibition can be relieved by adding lactose or isopropyl-β-D-thiogalactopyranoside (IPTG).
   2983..3571    -  rep_origin     ori: high-copy-number ColE1/pMB1/pBR322/pUC origin of replication
   3742..4602    -  CDS            AmpR: β-lactamase; bla; confers resistance to ampicillin, carbenicillin, and related antibiotics
   4603..4707    -  promoter       AmpR promoter: bla
>Addgene plasmid #138831 | pPD171 ZF43(AARR)i | addgene full sequence | sequence record 321586 | Addgene NGS Result
GACGGATCGGGAGATCTCCCGATCCCCTATGGTGCACTCTCAGTACAATCTGCTCTGATGCCGCATAGTT
AAGCCAGTATCTGCTCCCTGCTTGTGTGTTGGAGGTCGCTGAGTAGTGCGCGAGCAAAATTTAAGCTACA
ACAAGGCAAGGCTTGACCGACAATTGCATGAAGAATCTGCTTAGGGTTAGGCGTTTTGCGCTGCTTCGCG
ATGTACGGGCCAGATATACGCGTTGACATTGATTATTGACTAGTTATTAATAGTAATCAATTACGGGGTC
ATTAGTTCATAGCCCATATATGGAGTTCCGCGTTACATAACTTACGGTAAATGGCCCGCCTGGCTGACCG
CCCAACGACCCCCGCCCATTGACGTCAATAATGACGTATGTTCCCATAGTAACGCCAATAGGGACTTTCC
ATTGACGTCAATGGGTGGAGTATTTACGGTAAACTGCCCACTTGGCAGTACATCAAGTGTATCATATGCC
AAGTACGCCCCCTATTGACGTCAATGACGGTAAATGGCCCGCCTGGCATTATGCCCAGTACATGACCTTA
TGGGACTTTCCTACTTGGCAGTACATCTACGTATTAGTCATCGCTATTACCATGGTGATGCGGTTTTGGC
AGTACATCAATGGGCGTGGATAGCGGTTTGACTCACGGGGATTTCCAAGTCTCCACCCCATTGACGTCAA
TGGGAGTTTGTTTTGGCACCAAAATCAACGGGACTTTCCAAAATGTCGTAACAACTCCGCCCCATTGACG
CAAATGGGCGGTAGGCGTGTACGGTGGGAGGTCTATATAAGCAGAGCTCTCTGGCTAACTAGAGAACCCA
CTGCTTACTGGCTTATCGAAATTAATACGACTCACTATAGGGAGTCCCAAGCTGGCTAGCGCCACCATGG
ATTATAAGGATCACGATGGCGACTACAAGGACCACGATATTGACTACAAAGACGATGACGATAAAATGGC
TCCTAAGAAAAAGCGCAAAGTCGGTATCCATGGCGTTCCCGGATCCTCTGGCTCTTCAGGTACCGGTGGA
GCTAGACCCGGGGAGGCCCCCTTCCAGTGTCGCATTTGCATGGCGAACTTTTCGCGCCAGGACAGGCTTG
ACAGGCATACCCGTACTCATACCGGTGAAAAACCGTTTCAGTGTCGGATCTGTATGCGAAATTTCTCCCA
GAAGGAGCACTTGGCGGGGCATCTACGTACGCACACCGGCGAGAAGCCATTCCAATGCCGAATATGCATG
CGCAACTTCAGTCGCCGCGACAACCTGAACCGGCACCTAAAAACCCACCTGAGAGGATCTTAAGCGGCCG
CTCGAGTCTAGAGGGCCCGTTTAAACCCGCTGATCAGCCTCGACTGTGCCTTCTAGTTGCCAGCCATCTG
TTGTTTGCCCCTCCCCCGTGCCTTCCTTGACCCTGGAAGGTGCCACTCCCACTGTCCTTTCCTAATAAAA
TGAGGAAATTGCATCGCATTGTCTGAGTAGGTGTCATTCTATTCTGGGGGGTGGGGTGGGGCAGGACAGC
AAGGGGGAGGATTGGGAAGTCAATAGCAGGCATGCTGGGGATGCGGTGGGCTCTATGGCTTCTGAGGCGG
AAAGAACCAGCTGGGGCTCTAGGGGGTATCCCC
[124 nt withheld, positions 1644-1767]
C
[91 nt withheld, positions 1769-1859]
A
[49 nt withheld, positions 1861-1909]
CCTTTGACGTTGGAGTCCACGTTCTTT
[37 nt withheld, positions 1937-1973]
ACCCTATCTCGGTCTATTCTTTTGATTTATAAGGGATTTTGCCGATTTCGGCCTATTGGTTAAAAAATGA
GCTGATTTAACAAAAATTTAACGCGAATTAATTCTGTGGAATGTGTGTCAGTTAGGCTCAATTAGTCAGC
AACCATAGTCCCGCCCCTAACTCCGCCCATCCCGCCCCTAACTCCGCCCAGTTCCGCCCATTCTCCGCCC
CATGGCTGACTAATTTTTTTTATTTATGCAGAGGCCGAGGCCGCCTCTGCCTCTGAGCTATTCCAGAAGT
AGTGAGGAGGCTTTTTTGGAGGCCTAGGCTTTTGCAAAAAGCTCCCGGGAGCTTGTATATCCATTTTCGG
AGGTTGGGCTTCGGAATCGTTTTCCGGGACGCCGGCTGGATGATCCTCCAGCGCGGGGATCTCATGCTGG
AGTTCTTCGCCCACCCCAACTTGTTTATTGCAGCTTATAATGGTTACAAATAAAGCAATAGCATCACAAA
TTTCACAAATAAAGCATTTTTTTCACTGCATTCTAGTTGTGGTTTGTCCAAACTCATCAATGTATCTTAT
CATGTCTGTATACCGTCGACCTCTAGCTAGAGCTTGGCGTAATCATGGTCATAGCTGTTTCCTGTGTGAA
ATTGTTATCCGCTCACAATTCCACACAACATACGAGCCGGAAGCATAAAGTGTAAAGCCTGGGGTGCCTA
ATGAGTGAGCTAACTCACATTAATTGCGTTGCGCTCACTGCCCGCTTTCCAGTCGGGAAACCTGTCGTGC
CAGCTGCATTAATGAATCGGCCAACGCGCGGGGAGAGGCGGTTTGCGTATTGGGCGCTCTTCCGCTTCCT
CGCTCACTGACTCGCTGCGCTCGGTCGTTCGGCTGCGGCGAGCGGTATCAGCTCACTCAAAGGCGGTAAT
ACGGTTATCCACAGAATCAGGGGATAACGCAGGAAAGAACATGTGAGCAAAAGGCCAGCAAAAGGCCAGG
AACCGTAAAAAGGCCGCGTTGCTGGCGTTTTTCCATAGGCTCCGCCCCCCTGACGAGCATCACAAAAATC
GACGCTCAAGTCAGAGGTGGCGAAACCCGACAGGACTATAAAGATACCAGGCGTTTCCCCCTGGAAGCTC
CCTCGTGCGCTCTCCTGTTCCGACCCTGCCGCTTACCGGATACCTGTCCGCCTTTCTCCCTTCGGGAAGC
GTGGCGCTTTCTCATAGCTCACGCTGTAGGTATCTCAGTTCGGTGTAGGTCGTTCGCTCCAAGCTGGGCT
GTGTGCACGAACCCCCCGTTCAGCCCGACCGCTGCGCCTTATCCGGTAACTATCGTCTTGAGTCCAACCC
GGTAAGACACGACTTATCGCCACTGGCAGCAGCCACTGGTAACAGGATTAGCAGAGCGAGGTATGTAGGC
GGTGCTACAGAGTTCTTGAAGTGGTGGCCTAACTACGGCTACACTAGAAGAACAGTATTTGGTATCTGCG
CTCTGCTGAAGCCAGTTACCTTCGGAAAAAGAGTTGGTAGCTCTTGATCCGGCAAACAAACCACCGCTGG
TAGCGGTGGTTTTTTTGTTTGCAAGCAGCAGATTACGCGCAGAAAAAAAGGATCTCAAGAAGATCCTTTG
ATCTTTTCTACGGGGTCTGACGCTCAGTGGAACGAAAACTCACGTTAAGGGATTTTGGTCATGAGATTAT
CAAAAAGGATCTTCACCTAGATCCTTTTAAATTAAAAATGAAGTTTTAAATCAATCTAAAGTATATATGA
GTAAACTTGGTCTGACAGTTACCAATGCTTAATCAGTGAGGCACCTATCTCAGCGATCTGTCTATTTCGT
TCATCCATAGTTGCCTGACTCCCCGTCGTGTAGATAACTACGATACGGGAGGGCTTACCATCTGGCCCCA
GTGCTGCAATGATACCGCGAGATCCACGCTCACCGGCTCCAGATTTATCAGCAATAAACCAGCCAGCCGG
AAGGGCCGAGCGCAGAAGTGGTCCTGCAACTTTATCCGCCTCCATCCAGTCTATTAATTGTTGCCGGGAA
GCTAGAGTAAGTAGTTCGCCAGTTAATAGTTTGCGCAACGTTGTTGCCATTGCTACAGGCATCGTGGTGT
CACGCTCGTCGTTTGGTATGGCTTCATTCAGCTCCGGTTCCCAACGATCAAGGCGAGTTACATGATCCCC
CATGTTGTGCAAAAAAGCGGTTAGCTCCTTCGGTCCTCCGATCGTTGTCAGAAGTAAGTTGGCCGCAGTG
TTATCACTCATGGTTATGGCAGCACTGCATAATTCTCTTACTGTCATGCCATCCGTAAGATGCTTTTCTG
TGACTGGTGAGTACTCAACCAAGTCATTCTGAGAATAGTGTATGCGGCGACCGAGTTGCTCTTGCCCGGC
GTCAATACGGGATAATACCGCGCCACATAGCAGAACTTTAAAAGTGCTCATCATTGGAAAACGTTCTTCG
GGGCGAAAACTCTCAAGGATCTTACCGCTGTTGAGATCCAGTTCGATGTAACCCACTCGTGCACCCAACT
GATCTTCAGCATCTTTTACTTTCACCAGCGTTTCTGGGTGAGCAAAAACAGGAAGGCAAAATGCCGCAAA
AAAGGGAATAAGGGCGACACGGAAATGTTGAATACTCATACTCTTCCTTTTTCAATATTATTGAAGCATT
TATCAGGGTTATTGTCTCATGAGCGGATACATATTTGAATGTATTTAGAAAAATAAACAAATAGGGGTTC
CGCGCACATTTCCCCGAAAAGTGCCACCTGACGTC
