>Addgene plasmid #138831 | pPD171 ZF43(AARR)i | depositor partial sequence | sequence record 268329 | ZF43(AARR)i gene
ATGGATTATAAGGATCACGATGGCGACTACAAGGACCACGATATTGACTACAAAGACGATGACGATAAAA
TGGCTCCTAAGAAAAAGCGCAAAGTCGGTATCCATGGCGTTCCCGGATCCTCTGGCTCTTCAGGTACCGG
TGGAGCTAGACCCGGGGAGGCCCCCTTCCAGTGTCGCATTTGCATGGCGAACTTTTCGCGCCAGGACAGG
CTTGACAGGCATACCCGTACTCATACCGGTGAAAAACCGTTTCAGTGTCGGATCTGTATGCGAAATTTCT
CCCAGAAGGAGCACTTGGCGGGGCATCTACGTACGCACACCGGCGAGAAGCCATTCCAATGCCGAATATG
CATGCGCAACTTCAGTCGCCGCGACAACCTGAACCGGCACCTAAAAACCCACCTGAGAGGATCTTAA
